Addgene plasmid #222681: pLJM1-TSC22D2-FL-C-FLAG
Purpose: overexpressing full length TSC22D2 with C-terminal FLAG
Depositing lab: Jason Moffat. Depositing organization: Hospital for Sick Children. Publication: The TSC22D, WNK, and NRBP gene families exhibit functional buffering and evolved with Metazoa for cell volume regulation. Xiao YX, Lee SY, Aguilera-Uribe M, Samson R, Au A, Khanna Y, Liu Z, Cheng R, Aulakh K, Wei J, Farias AG, Reilly T, Birkadze S, Habsid A, Brown KR, Chan K, Mero P, Huang JQ, Billmann M, Rahman M, Myers C, Andrews BJ, Youn JY, Yip CM, Rotin D, Derry WB, Forman-Kay JD, Moses AM, Pritisanac I, Gingras AC, Moffat J. Cell Rep. 2024 Jul 23;43(7):114417. doi: 10.1016/j.celrep.2024.114417. Epub 2024 Jul 8. PubMed 38980795.
Backbone
  Vector backbone: pLJM1
  Vector type: Mammalian Expression, Lentiviral
  Selectable markers: Puromycin
Growth in bacteria
  Bacterial resistance: Ampicillin, 100 μg/mL
  Growth temperature: 37°C
  Growth strain: NEB Stable
  Copy number: High Copy
Gene/Insert
  Gene/Insert name: TSC22D2
  Species: H. sapiens (human)
  Entrez Gene: TSC22D2 (a.k.a. TILZ4a, TILZ4b, TILZ4c)
  Tag / fusion protein: FLAG (C terminal on insert)
  Cloning method: Restriction Enzyme; 5′ cloning site Unknown (unknown if destroyed)
Terms and licenses: Academic/Nonprofit Terms; Industry Terms: Not Available to Industry
How to cite: pLJM1-TSC22D2-FL-C-FLAG was a gift from Jason Moffat (Addgene plasmid # 222681 ; http://n2t.net/addgene:222681 ; RRID:Addgene_222681)
