[The description below was written by a language model from this plasmid's Addgene catalogue record and pLannotate feature annotations shown in this document.]
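Description:
pLJM1-TSC22D2-FL-C-FLAG is a lentiviral mammalian expression plasmid built on the pLJM1 backbone for overexpressing full-length human TSC22D2 carrying a C-terminal FLAG epitope. In bacteria it is maintained through a high-copy ColE1/pUC-type origin and selected with ampicillin via the β-lactamase gene. An f1 origin and remnants of a lac/lacZα cloning region with flanking T3 and T7 promoters are also present in the backbone.

The transfer cassette has a third-generation, self-inactivating layout. An RSV promoter fused to a truncated HIV-1 5' LTR drives production of the genomic RNA in packaging cells, followed by the Ψ packaging signal with a partial gag sequence and the Rev response element for Rev-dependent nuclear export. The cassette ends in a ΔU3 3' LTR, which removes LTR promoter activity after integration, followed by an SV40 polyadenylation signal. Within the provirus, a CMV promoter, with a partial CMV enhancer annotated upstream, drives the TSC22D2 open reading frame, with the FLAG sequence annotated immediately after it. A cPPT/CTS element, which normally aids nuclear import of the viral genome, lies between this unit and a second cassette in which the human PGK promoter drives puromycin N-acetyltransferase, allowing selection of transduced cells with puromycin. A residual U6 promoter fragment sits upstream of the CMV element and appears to be a backbone leftover rather than a functional unit.

The construct is suited to packaging into lentivirus for stable TSC22D2 expression in mammalian cells, with the FLAG tag allowing detection or pulldown. The associated publication concerns the TSC22D, WNK and NRBP gene families in cell volume regulation. The cloning sites used are not recorded.
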