Features (pLannotate 1.2.2; 30 found; start..end, strand, type, name):
     63..84      -  rep_origin     SV40 ori (fragment): SV40 origin of replication
    103..224     -  polyA_signal   SV40 poly(A) signal: SV40 polyadenylation signal
    296..529     -  LTR            3' LTR (ΔU3): self-inactivating 3' long terminal repeat (LTR) from HIV-1
    531..614     -  CDS            nef (fragment): NEF_HV1Z2 - Experimental evidence at protein level: Swiss-Prot protein existence level 1. Extracellular Nef protein targets CD4(+) T-lymphocytes for apoptosis by interacting with CXCR4 surface receptors. From Human immunodeficiency virus type 1 group M subtype D (isolate Z2/CDC-Z34) (HIV-1).
    657..1256    -  CDS            PuroR: puromycin N-acetyltransferase; pac from Streptomyces alboniger; confers resistance to puromycin
   1278..1788    -  promoter       hPGK promoter: human phosphoglycerate kinase 1 promoter
   1837..1954    -  misc_feature   cPPT/CTS: central polypurine tract and central termination sequence of HIV-1
   1999..2019    -  CDS            FLAG (fragment): FLAG® epitope tag, followed by an enterokinase cleavage site
   2023..4362    -  CDS            TSC22D2: T22D2_HUMAN - Also known as KIAA0669, TILZ4. Experimental evidence at protein level: Swiss-Prot protein existence level 1. From Homo sapiens (Human).
   4391..4594    -  promoter       CMV promoter: human cytomegalovirus (CMV) immediate early promoter
   4595..4729    -  enhancer       CMV enhancer (fragment): human cytomegalovirus immediate early enhancer; contains an 18-bp deletion relative to the standard CMV enhancer
   4720..4903    -  promoter       U6 promoter (fragment): RNA polymerase III promoter for human U6 snRNA
   4953..5053    -  CDS            Rev (fragment): human immunodeficiency virus 1 (HIV-1) Rev protein; rev; enhances nuclear export of unspliced and incompletely spliced viral mRNAs
   5430..5663    -  misc_feature   RRE: The Rev response element (RRE) of HIV-1 allows for Rev-dependent mRNA export from the nucleus to the cytoplasm.
   5809..6172    -  CDS            HIV-1 gag (fragment): gag protein from human immunodeficiency virus 1; gag
   6156..6281    -  misc_feature   HIV-1 Ψ: packaging signal of human immunodeficiency virus type 1
   6328..6508    -  LTR            5' LTR (truncated): truncated 5' long terminal repeat (LTR) from HIV-1
   6509..6735    -  promoter       RSV promoter: Rous sarcoma virus enhancer/promoter
   6763..6781    -  promoter       T3 promoter: promoter for bacteriophage T3 RNA polymerase
   6826..6842    -  protein_bind   lac operator: The lac repressor binds to the lac operator to inhibit transcription in E. coli. This inhibition can be relieved by adding lactose or isopropyl-β-D-thiogalactopyranoside (IPTG). lac repressor encoded by lacI
   6850..6880    -  promoter       lac promoter: promoter for the E. coli lac operon
   6895..6916    -  protein_bind   CAP binding site: CAP binding activates transcription in the presence of cAMP. E. coli catabolite activator protein
   6929..7021    -  CDS            lacI (fragment): lac repressor; lacI; The lac repressor binds to the lac operator to inhibit transcription in E. coli. This inhibition can be relieved by adding lactose or isopropyl-β-D-thiogalactopyranoside (IPTG).
   7204..7792    -  rep_origin     ori: high-copy-number ColE1/pMB1/pBR322/pUC origin of replication
   7963..8823    -  CDS            AmpR: β-lactamase; bla; confers resistance to ampicillin, carbenicillin, and related antibiotics
   8824..8928    -  promoter       AmpR promoter: bla
   8981..9409    -  rep_origin     f1 ori (sequence partly withheld): f1 bacteriophage origin of replication; arrow indicates direction of (+) strand synthesis
   9414..9569    -  CDS            lacZα (fragment): LacZα fragment of β-galactosidase; lacZ fragment
   9577..9595    +  promoter       T7 promoter: promoter for bacteriophage T7 RNA polymerase
   9616..63      -  rep_origin     SV40 ori (across the origin): SV40 origin of replication
>Addgene plasmid #222681 | pLJM1-TSC22D2-FL-C-FLAG | addgene full sequence | sequence record 448320 | Addgene NGS Result
AAAAAAAATTAGTCAGCCATGGGGCGGAGAATGGGCGGAACTGGGCGGAGTTAGGGGCGGGATGGGCGGA
GTTAGGGGCGGGATAGCTAGAGCCAGACATGATAAGATACATTGATGAGTTTGGACAAACCACAACTAGA
ATGCAGTGAAAAAAATGCTTTATTTGTGAAATTTGTGATGCTATTGCTTTATTTGTAACCATTATAAGCT
GCAATAAACAAGTTCCTCTCACTCTCTGATATTCATTTCTTTGCAAGTTATAAATACTGAATAATAAGAT
GACATGAACTACTACTGCTAGAGATTTTCCACACTGACTAAAAGGGTCTGAGGGATCTCTAGTTACCAGA
GTCACACAACAGACGGGCACACACTACTTGAAGCACTCAAGGCAAGCTTTATTGAGGCTTAAGCAGTGGG
TTCCCTAGTTAGCCAGAGAGCTCCCAGGCTCAGATCTGGTCTAACCAGAGAGACCCAGTACAAGCAAAAA
GCAGATCTTGTCTTCGTTGGGAGTGAATTAGCCCTTCCAGTCCCCCCTTTTCTTTTAAAAAGTGGCTAAG
ATCTACAGCTGCCTTGTAAGTCATTGGTCTTAAAGGTACCGATGCATGGGGTCGTGCGCTCCTTTCGGTC
GGGCGCTGCGGGTCGTGGGGCGGGCGTCAGGCACCGGGCTTGCGGGTCATGCACCAGGTGCGCGGTCCTT
CGGGCACCTCGACGTCGGCGGTGACGGTGAAGCCGAGCCGCTCGTAGAAGGGGAGGTTGCGGGGCGCGGA
GGTCTCCAGGAAGGCGGGCACCCCGGCGCGCTCGGCCGCCTCCACTCCGGGGAGCACGACGGCGCTGCCC
AGACCCTTGCCCTGGTGGTCGGGCGAGACGCCGACGGTGGCCAGGAACCACGCGGGCTCCTTGGGCCGGT
GCGGCGCCAGGAGGCCTTCCATCTGTTGCTGCGCGGCCAGCCGGGAACCGCTCAACTCGGCCATGCGCGG
GCCGATCTCGGCGAACACCGCCCCCGCTTCGACGCTCTCCGGCGTGGTCCAGACCGCCACCGCGGCGCCG
TCGTCCGCGACCCACACCTTGCCGATGTCGAGCCCGACGCGCGTGAGGAAGAGTTCTTGCAGCTCGGTGA
CCCGCTCGATGTGGCGGTCCGGATCGACGGTGTGGCGCGTGGCGGGGTAGTCGGCGAACGCGGCGGCGAG
GGTGCGTACGGCCCTGGGGACGTCGTCGCGGGTGGCGAGGCGCACCGTGGGCTTGTACTCGGTCATGGTA
AGCTCCGGTGGATCCCCCTGGGGAGAGAGGTCGGTGATTCGGTCAACGAGGGAGCCGACTGCCGACGTGC
GCTCCGGAGGCTTGCAGAATGCGGAACACCGCGCGGGCAGGAACAGGGCCCACACTACCGCCCCACACCC
CGCCTCCCGCACCGCCCCTTCCCGGCCGCTGCTCTCGGCGCGCCCTGCTGAGCAGCCGCTATTGGCCACA
GCCCATCGCGGTCGGCGCGCTGCCATTGCTCCCTGGCGCTGTCCGTCTGCGAGGGTACTAGTGAGACGTG
CGGCTTCCGTTTGTCACGTCCGGCACGCCGCGAACCGCAAGGAACCTTCCCGACTTAGGGGCGGAGCAGG
AAGCGTCGCCGGGGGGCCCACAAGGGTAGCGGCGAAGATCCGGGTGACGCTGCGAACGGACGTGAAGAAT
GTGCGAGACCCAGGGTCGGCGCCGCTGCGTTTCCCGGAACCACGCCCAGAGCAGCCGCGTCCCTGCGCAA
ACCCAGGGCTGCCTTGGAAAAGGCGCAACCCCAACCCCCTCGAGCCGCGGCCAAAGTGGATCTCTGCTGT
CCCTGTAATAAACCCGAAAATTTTGAATTTTTGTAATTTGTTTTTGTAATTCTTTAGTTTGTATGTCTGT
TGCTATTATGTCTACTATTCTTTCCCCTGCACTGTACCCCCCAATCCCCCCTTTTCTTTTAAAATTGTGG
ATGAATACTGCCATTTGTCTCGAGGTCGAGAATTCTTACTTGTCATCGTCGTCCTTGTAGTCTGCTGAGG
AGACATTCGGCTGCTGTGGAGGTTGCGTTGGCTGCGGAGGCTGTGCTATCACTGCTTGCTGTTGAGAAGT
GCTACCAGGATTGGCCTGTTGGGTTGGGAGTTGGGATAATTGATCATTGCTTGAAAGAGATTTTAACAGT
GCATTTTCTCGTTCAAGTAAAGAGTTTCTTTCAACTAATTCTTTTATTTGTTCCTTTAAAACTTCCACTT
CTTCTCTTACTGCATACATCAAATGGCTTTTCACCAGATCCATTGCTTGTTCTATTTTGTTGTCAATGGC
TACAACACCTCCCCCAGATGCACTATCCCAGAGGCTCTTTGATTCCTTTAACGTGTTCAAATGGAACGCT
TGGTAGAAAGCAGTTGAAGGATTCCTGTCTTCATCACCATCAACAGGAATAGCTATGCTGAATACAGAGG
TGGCCAGACTGTTCATAGGTGTTAACTGAAGGGGGTTTGCCAGGGAATCTGCAACAGGCGGCTTCACAAC
AGGCTTATTTTCAGCAATGAGAGAAAGTGGTGGTTGAGGTAGGGGTTCTGATTTTCTTCTAGTATCGTCG
ACTTGCCCGACTAAAGGCTGGGTCTGAGTTTGAAACTGGCTTAGGTCAGACTGTGGTAGACTTGTTGGTG
CGCTGTGTGTGCCTGGCGCTAAGGGCAGCCCAACATGCTGGATTATGCTGCTGCTCCTGCTGACTGGCGT
ATGGCTGCTCAGCTGTTGCGACTGGGCCAGAGGCGCGGGTACATTTGGCATAGTAACAGAAGTGGTAGAC
ACACTAGGCACGCTTGGAGCGGGCACGGCTGCAGGCACGTTTGGAACTCCGGGCACCACGGCGTGAGGGC
CACCAGGTACGGCTGACAGCGGACCACTGCCACCCATCTGCGGCGGAGGCACGGACTGGGGCTGCCCAGC
CCCGGCAGGACCGAGGCACGGCTGCACCACGCCTCCCACAGTAGCCGGGGGCACTCCAGTCGGCTGACAA
GGCGCGACCTGCCCGCCTTGCGCTGGTCCCGTCCGGGGGGCCATGGCTTCGCTGGGCTGGGAAGACGCGC
CCATGAGCTGCGCGCCCACCGAGGAAGCATTCTGGCCGGTGCCCACGGGAAGGGTGGCCGCCGTGGCGGG
GCTCGCTGCGGCGCCGGTGGACGAGGGCTGCGCGGGGCTTGGCGGCTGCAGGCCGGCCACGTGCTGCTGC
AGGTACTCACTCTGGCCGGAGGGCTGGACGGGCAGCAAATGTCCGGGCGGTATCTGAGGCTGAGGATACG
CGAACTGCTGGGGCTGCTGCGCCGCGGGGGCGCCCACTGCAGGGCCCGGCTGCGGAGGCAGGGACATAGC
CGGCTGCGCCAGGGTTACATTCGTCGGCGGCAGAGTCTGTCCCCCGGGCCCCGCTCCCTGGGGCTGGCTG
GGCTGCGCGGCTGCCATCATTGGCTGCGGCCCGGTCGCGGCTCCCGGGAACGGCGGCAGCGGAGCCGAGC
TTTGAGCCACAGCCCCACCTACGGGTGGCGGCGGCGGCTGTGGCTGCCCAACGCTAAAACTCTGCGGCTG
GGCCGGAGTGGGCTGGCTCATTTTCTCCGACGGGGGTAGCTGTGACACAGCAGTCAAGGAGCTGTCAGTT
CCCGACTCGGGCCCGTGCGCCCCCTGCATGGAGGCCACTACTACCACCACCGACCCTCCGGTGGCGCCCA
GGCCGCTGTCCCGCTCCGCAGTCTGGTCAAAAGTACTGCTGTGTCTAATGCAATCCCCGGATCTAGTCAG
GACGCTGCTGTCTGAATCCCTCTCATAGTATTCCATACACGTCCATCGGCCGCGTCTATAGGGCTCTCCG
CTCCCGTGGTCCAGCTTGATCACGCGAAAACGGGAACTACATGTGGTGGGAGGCTGAGATGGGGCTGCAG
TCACTGGCCCGGCGGATGAGCCCGCGAGCTGGGGGCCGCCGGGTGCTCCGGGGGCGGGGGCCGAAGTGGC
AGCCGCCGCCAGGGTACTGGCGAGCGCCCCAGACACGCTCCGGGCCGAAACGACTCCTCCTCCGTTGGCG
GGAGCAGCAGCCGCCGCTGCCAGCTGCCCATCTAGGAGGAGGTTTGGGGAGACGGTCCCGGGAGTCTCCG
CATCCCCAACATTGTTAAGCGTCTCTTCGGAAGAGCTGCGCTCGCAGACCTCCTCAGGGCCATAATCCGT
GGCCCGAGAGACGTCGAAAATCTCGGAAGAGACGTCCTCTGTGCGTGACTCGTCCGGGTCGTCCAAGCTC
TCGGTGTCCTCGGTGATGCTAGTGGCCACCTGGGCCGTGGTGACACTGGTGATCTGGAAGCAGCTCTTCT
TCTTGGCCGGCATCTTGGACATGCTAGCGGATCTGACGGTTCACTAAACCAGCTCTGCTTATATAGACCT
CCCACCGTACACGCCTACCGCCCATTTGCGTCAATGGGGCGGAGTTGTTACGACATTTTGGAAAGTCCCG
TTGATTTTGGTGCCAAAACAAACTCCCATTGACGTCAATGGGGTGGAGACTTGGAAATCCCCGTGAGTCA
AACCGCTATCCACGCCCATTGATGTACTGCCAAAACCGCATCACCATGGTAATAGCGATGACTAATACGT
AGATGTACTGCCAAGTAGGAAAGTCCCATAAGGTCATGTACTGGGCATAATGCCAGGCGGGCCATTTACC
GTCATTGACGTCAATAGGGGGCGTACTTGGCATATGATAGTCCATTTTAAAACATAATTTTAAAACTGCA
AACTACCCAAGAAATTATTACTTTCTACGTCACGTATTTTGTACTAATATCTTTGTGTTTACAGTCAAAT
TAATTCCAATTATCTCTCTAACAGCCTTGTATCGTATATGCAAATATGAAGGAATCATGGGAAATAGGCC
CTCGGTGAAGGGGGCGGCCGCTCGAGGCTAGTCTCGTGATCGATACCGTCGAGATCCGTTCACTAATCGA
ATGGATCTGTCTCTGTCTCTCTCTCCACCTTCTTCTTCTATTCCTTCGGGCCTGTCGGGTCCCCTCGGGG
TTGGGAGGTGGGTCTGAAACGATAATGGTGAATATCCCTGCCTAACTCTATTCACTATAGAAAGTACAGC
AAAAACTATTCTTAAACCTACCAAGCCTCCTACTATCATTATGAATAATTTTATATACCACAGCCAATTT
GTTATGTTAAACCAATTCCACAAACTTGCCCATTTATCTAATTCCAATAATTCTTGTTCATTCTTTTCTT
GCTGGTTTTGCGATTCTTCAATTAAGGAGTGTATTAAGCTTGTGTAATTGTTAATTTCTCTGTCCCACTC
CATCCAGGTCGTGTGATTCCAAATCTGTTCCAGAGATTTATTACTCCAACTAGCATTCCAAGGCACAGCA
GTGGTGCAAATGAGTTTTCCAGAGCAACCCCAAATCCCCAGGAGCTGTTGATCCTTTAGGTATCTTTCCA
CAGCCAGGATTCTTGCCTGGAGCTGCTTGATGCCCCAGACTGTGAGTTGCAACAGATGCTGTTGCGCCTC
AATAGCCCTCAGCAAATTGTTCTGCTGCTGCACTATACCAGACAATAATTGTCTGGCCTGTACCGTCAGC
GTCATTGACGCTGCGCCCATAGTGCTTCCTGCTGCTCCCAAGAACCCAAGGAACAAAGCTCCTATTCCCA
CTGCTCTTTTTTCTCTCTGCACCACTCTTCTCTTTGCCTTGGTGGGTGCTACTCCTAATGGTTCAATTTT
TACTACTTTATATTTATATAATTCACTTCTCCAATTGTCCCTCATATCTCCTCCTCCAGGTCTGAAGATC
AGCGGCCGCTTGCTGTGCGGTGGTCTTACTTTTGTTTTGCTCTTCCTCTATCTTGTCTAAAGCTTCCTTG
GTGTCTTTTATCTCTATCCTTTGATGCACACAATAGAGGGTTGCTACTGTATTATATAATGATCTAAGTT
CTTCTGATCCTGTCTGAAGGGATGGTTGTAGCTGTCCCAGTATTTGTCTACAGCCTTCTGATGTTTCTAA
CAGGCCAGGATTAACTGCGAATCGTTCTAGCTCCCTGCTTGCCCATACTATATGTTTTAATTTATATTTT
TTCTTTCCCCCTGGCCTTAACCGAATTTTTTCCCATCGCGATCTAATTCTCCCCCGCTTAATACTGACGC
TCTCGCACCCATCTCTCTCCTTCTAGCCTCCGCTAGTCAAAATTTTTGGCGTACTCACCAGTCGCCGCCC
CTCGCCTCTTGCCGTGCGCGCTTCAGCAAGCCGAGTCCTGCGTCGAGAGAGCTCCTCTGGTTTCCCTTTC
GCTTTCAAGTCCCTGTTCGGGCGCCACTGCTAGAGATTTTCCACACTGACTAAAAGGGTCTGAGGGATCT
CTAGTTACCAGAGTCACACAACAGACGGGCACACACTACTTGAAGCACTCAAGGCAAGCTTTATTGAGGC
TTAAGCAGTGGGTTCCCTAGTTAGCCAGAGAGCTCCCAGGCTCAGATCTGGTCTAACCAGAGAGACCCGT
TTATGTATCGAGCTAGGCACTTAAATACAATATCTCTGCAATGCGGCAATTCAGTGGTTCGTCCAATCCA
TGTCAGACCCGTCTGTTGCCTTCCTAATAAGGCACGATCGTACCACCTTACTTCCACCAATCGGCATGCA
CGGTGCTTTTTCTCTCCTTGTAAGGCATGTTGCTAACTCATCGTTACCATGTTGCAAGACTACAAGAGTA
TTGCATAAGACTACATTAAGCTTGCAGCTCCAGCTTTTGTTCCCTTTAGTGAGGGTTAATTGCGCGCTTG
GCGTAATCATGGTCATAGCTGTTTCCTGTGTGAAATTGTTATCCGCTCACAATTCCACACAACATACGAG
CCGGAAGCATAAAGTGTAAAGCCTGGGGTGCCTAATGAGTGAGCTAACTCACATTAATTGCGTTGCGCTC
ACTGCCCGCTTTCCAGTCGGGAAACCTGTCGTGCCAGCTGCATTAATGAATCGGCCAACGCGCGGGGAGA
GGCGGTTTGCGTATTGGGCGCTCTTCCGCTTCCTCGCTCACTGACTCGCTGCGCTCGGTCGTTCGGCTGC
GGCGAGCGGTATCAGCTCACTCAAAGGCGGTAATACGGTTATCCACAGAATCAGGGGATAACGCAGGAAA
GAACATGTGAGCAAAAGGCCAGCAAAAGGCCAGGAACCGTAAAAAGGCCGCGTTGCTGGCGTTTTTCCAT
AGGCTCCGCCCCCCTGACGAGCATCACAAAAATCGACGCTCAAGTCAGAGGTGGCGAAACCCGACAGGAC
TATAAAGATACCAGGCGTTTCCCCCTGGAAGCTCCCTCGTGCGCTCTCCTGTTCCGACCCTGCCGCTTAC
CGGATACCTGTCCGCCTTTCTCCCTTCGGGAAGCGTGGCGCTTTCTCATAGCTCACGCTGTAGGTATCTC
AGTTCGGTGTAGGTCGTTCGCTCCAAGCTGGGCTGTGTGCACGAACCCCCCGTTCAGCCCGACCGCTGCG
CCTTATCCGGTAACTATCGTCTTGAGTCCAACCCGGTAAGACACGACTTATCGCCACTGGCAGCAGCCAC
TGGTAACAGGATTAGCAGAGCGAGGTATGTAGGCGGTGCTACAGAGTTCTTGAAGTGGTGGCCTAACTAC
GGCTACACTAGAAGAACAGTATTTGGTATCTGCGCTCTGCTGAAGCCAGTTACCTTCGGAAAAAGAGTTG
GTAGCTCTTGATCCGGCAAACAAACCACCGCTGGTAGCGGTGGTTTTTTTGTTTGCAAGCAGCAGATTAC
GCGCAGAAAAAAAGGATCTCAAGAAGATCCTTTGATCTTTTCTACGGGGTCTGACGCTCAGTGGAACGAA
AACTCACGTTAAGGGATTTTGGTCATGAGATTATCAAAAAGGATCTTCACCTAGATCCTTTTAAATTAAA
AATGAAGTTTTAAATCAATCTAAAGTATATATGAGTAAACTTGGTCTGACAGTTACCAATGCTTAATCAG
TGAGGCACCTATCTCAGCGATCTGTCTATTTCGTTCATCCATAGTTGCCTGACTCCCCGTCGTGTAGATA
ACTACGATACGGGAGGGCTTACCATCTGGCCCCAGTGCTGCAATGATACCGCGAGACCCACGCTCACCGG
CTCCAGATTTATCAGCAATAAACCAGCCAGCCGGAAGGGCCGAGCGCAGAAGTGGTCCTGCAACTTTATC
CGCCTCCATCCAGTCTATTAATTGTTGCCGGGAAGCTAGAGTAAGTAGTTCGCCAGTTAATAGTTTGCGC
AACGTTGTTGCCATTGCTACAGGCATCGTGGTGTCACGCTCGTCGTTTGGTATGGCTTCATTCAGCTCCG
GTTCCCAACGATCAAGGCGAGTTACATGATCCCCCATGTTGTGCAAAAAAGCGGTTAGCTCCTTCGGTCC
TCCGATCGTTGTCAGAAGTAAGTTGGCCGCAGTGTTATCACTCATGGTTATGGCAGCACTGCATAATTCT
CTTACTGTCATGCCATCCGTAAGATGCTTTTCTGTGACTGGTGAGTACTCAACCAAGTCATTCTGAGAAT
AGTGTATGCGGCGACCGAGTTGCTCTTGCCCGGCGTCAATACGGGATAATACCGCGCCACATAGCAGAAC
TTTAAAAGTGCTCATCATTGGAAAACGTTCTTCGGGGCGAAAACTCTCAAGGATCTTACCGCTGTTGAGA
TCCAGTTCGATGTAACCCACTCGTGCACCCAACTGATCTTCAGCATCTTTTACTTTCACCAGCGTTTCTG
GGTGAGCAAAAACAGGAAGGCAAAATGCCGCAAAAAAGGGAATAAGGGCGACACGGAAATGTTGAATACT
CATACTCTTCCTTTTTCAATATTATTGAAGCATTTATCAGGGTTATTGTCTCATGAGCGGATACATATTT
GAATGTATTTAGAAAAATAAACAAATAGGGGTTCCGCGCACATTTCCCCGAAAAGTGCCACCTAAATTGT
AAGCGTTAATATTTTGTTAAAATTCGCGTTAAATTTTTGTTAAATCAGCTCATTTTTTAACCAATAGGCC
GAAATCGGCAAAATCCCTTATAAATCAAAAGAATAGACCGAGATAGGGT
[37 nt withheld, positions 9080-9116]
AAAGAACGTGGACTCCAACGTCAAAGG
[49 nt withheld, positions 9144-9192]
T
[91 nt withheld, positions 9194-9284]
G
[124 nt withheld, positions 9286-9409]
CCCATTCGCCATTCAGGCTGCGCAACTGTTGGGAAGGGCGATCGGTGCGGGCCTCTTCGCTATTACGCCA
GCTGGCGAAAGGGGGATGTGCTGCAAGGCGATTAAGTTGGGTAACGCCAGGGTTTTCCCAGTCACGACGT
TGTAAAACGACGGCCAGTGAGCGCGCGTAATACGACTCACTATAGGGCGAATTGGGTACGTCCCTAGGCC
TCCAAAAAAGCCTCCTCACTACTTCTGGAATAGCTCAGAGGCCGAGGCGGCCTCGGCCTCTGCATAAAT
